Addgene plasmid #167366: pMSR:MSMEG_5048:Dendra
Purpose: C-term fluorescent fusion
Depositing lab: Keith Derbyshire & Joseph Wade. Depositing organization: Wadsworth Center, New York State Department of Health. Publication: A Mycobacterial Systems Resource for the Research Community. Judd JA, Canestrari J, Clark R, Joseph A, Lapierre P, Lasek-Nesselquist E, Mir M, Palumbo M, Smith C, Stone M, Upadhyay A, Wirth SE, Dedrick RM, Meier CG, Russell DA, Dills A, Dove E, Kester J, Wolf ID, Zhu J, Rubin ER, Fortune S, Hatfull GF, Gray TA, Wade JT, Derbyshire KM. mBio. 2021 Mar 2;12(2). pii: mBio.02401-20. doi: 10.1128/mBio.02401-20. PubMed 33653882.
Backbone
  Vector backbone: pMSR:Dendra
  Vector type: Bacterial Expression ; Integrating Mycobacterial Expression Vector attL5. T7 expression in E. coli
Growth in bacteria
  Bacterial resistance: Apramycin, 25 μg/mL
  Growth temperature: 37°C
  Growth strain: DH5alpha
  Copy number: High Copy
Gene/Insert
  Gene/Insert name: MSMEG_5048
  Species: M. smegmatis
  Promoter: pmycTetO
  Tag / fusion protein: Gly-Ala Linker/Dendra2/1x Flag Tag (C terminal on insert)
  Cloning method: Ligation Independent Cloning
  Sequencing primers: 5′ TGATAGAGTTTGTCCTCCCTATCAG; 3′ TCCATATGCACCTTGACACG
Resource information
  A portion of this plasmid was derived from a plasmid made by: CP000480.1
Terms and licenses: Academic/Nonprofit Terms; Industry Terms: Not Available to Industry
Depositor comments: 5' cloning site: AseI (destroyed), 3' cloning site: HindIII (not destroyed)
How to cite: pMSR:MSMEG_5048:Dendra was a gift from Keith Derbyshire & Joseph Wade (Addgene plasmid # 167366 ; http://n2t.net/addgene:167366 ; RRID:Addgene_167366)
