[The description below was written by a language model from this plasmid's Addgene catalogue record and pLannotate feature annotations shown in this document.]
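Description:
pMSR:MSMEG_5048:Dendra is a 5.6 kb integrating mycobacterial expression plasmid built on the pMSR:Dendra backbone, part of a systematic resource of Mycobacterium smegmatis gene constructs. It is propagated in E. coli as a high-copy plasmid through a ColE1/pUC-type origin and selected with apramycin, conferred by the aac(3)IV acetyltransferase gene. It has no annotated mycobacterial replication origin. Instead it carries the mycobacteriophage L5 integrase gene, along with a fragment of the neighbouring phage gene 32. The integrase mediates site-specific recombination into the L5 attachment site of the mycobacterial chromosome, giving stable single-copy maintenance. The attachment site itself is not annotated separately in the feature table.

The payload is the M. smegmatis open reading frame MSMEG_5048, inserted by ligation-independent cloning. The insert is not annotated as a feature, but it would occupy the unannotated interval between the promoter region and Dendra2. It is fused at its C terminus, through a Gly-Ala linker, to Dendra2, a green-to-red photoconvertible fluorescent protein, followed by a single FLAG epitope. Expression in mycobacteria is driven by the pmycTetO promoter. The short hits labelled as "tight TRE promoter" fragments most likely reflect its tet operator sequences rather than any mammalian element. These operators would allow tetracycline-responsive control where a Tet repressor is present, although no repressor gene is annotated on this plasmid. A T7 promoter immediately upstream of the insert and a T7 terminator fragment after the tag allow the same fusion to be expressed in E. coli strains that supply T7 RNA polymerase. The stated purpose is a C-terminal fluorescent fusion, suited to imaging the protein's localisation in live mycobacteria, with FLAG available for immunodetection or purification. The record does not describe the function of MSMEG_5048.
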