Features (pLannotate 1.2.2; 13 found; start..end, strand, type, name):
      9..113     +  CDS            Y4104_STRCO (fragment): Protein inferred from homology: Swiss-Prot protein existence level 3. From Streptomyces coelicolor (strain ATCC BAA-471 / A3(2) / M145).
    171..190     +  promoter       tight TRE promoter (fragment): Tet-responsive promoter PTight, consisting of seven tet operator sequences followed by the minimal CMV promoter
    197..214     +  promoter       tight TRE promoter (fragment): Tet-responsive promoter PTight, consisting of seven tet operator sequences followed by the minimal CMV promoter
    228..246     +  promoter       T7 promoter: promoter for bacteriophage T7 RNA polymerase
   1042..1728    +  CDS            Dendra2: Dendra2 is a photoconvertible green fluorescent protein published in 2006, derived from Dendronephthya sp.. It has high acid sensitivity.
   1768..1788    +  CDS            FLAG (fragment): FLAG® epitope tag, followed by an enterokinase cleavage site
   1797..1839    +  terminator     T7 terminator (fragment): transcription terminator for bacteriophage T7 RNA polymerase
   2045..2845    +  CDS            ApmR: aminoglycoside 3-N-acetyltransferase type IV ; aac(3)IV; confers resistance to apramycin (Paget and Davies, 1996)
   2912..2929    -  misc_feature   MCS (fragment): pBluescript multiple cloning site
   2970..3558    +  rep_origin     ori: high-copy-number ColE1/pMB1/pBR322/pUC origin of replication
   3726..3754    +  misc_feature   MCS (fragment): pUC18/19 multiple cloning site
   4314..5426    +  CDS            33: VINT_BPML5 - Also known as int. Protein inferred from homology: Swiss-Prot protein existence level 3. Integrase is necessary for integration of the phage into the host genome by site-specific recombination. From Mycobacterium phage L5 (Mycobacteriophage L5).
   5488..5592    -  CDS            32 (fragment): VG32_BPML5 - Protein predicted: Swiss-Prot protein existence level 4. From Mycobacterium phage L5 (Mycobacteriophage L5).
>Addgene plasmid #167366 | pMSR:MSMEG_5048:Dendra | addgene full sequence | sequence record 332916 | Addgene NGS Result
AATATTGGATCGTCGGCACCGTCACGGCCGTGGGAGGCGGCACGATCCGCGACGTGATGATCGGCCGCAT
CCCCACGGTGCTGCGCAGTGAGCTCTACGCCATCCCGGCGTTGATCTGTGCGTTCGCACGCACAGGCCCG
GTGTGAGAAGGGTCTCTGACGAGCGGGAGAACTCCCTATCAGTGATAGAGTTTGTCCTCCCTATCAGTGA
TAGATAGGCTTAAGGAGTAATACGACTCACTATAGGGAGAAGGAGGCCATTATGGTGTTCGGTCGGTCGA
AGAGCAAAAACCTGCCTGCGACTGTCGAGGGCGCGAACGGCCTCTCCGACGATCCCGGCACTGCCGCCAA
GGTGCTCTCGCACATCATCGAGAGCAGCACACGCGTGCAGGCCCCCGCGGTGCGGGCCTACGTGGAACGG
CTGCGCAGCCAGCAGCCGGACGCCACACCCGCCCAGATCGTCAGCAGGCTGGAGAAGCACTACCTGGCCG
CGGTGATGGCCAGCGGCGCGGCGGTCGGATCGGCCGCGGCGTTCCCGGGGATCGGCACGCTGGCGGCCCT
GTCGGCCGTCGCGGGCGAGACCGTGGTGTTCCTCGAGGCCACCTCGGTGTTCGTGCTCGCGGTCGCCGAG
GTGCACGGTATCCCCGCCGACCACCGCGAACGGCGCCGTGCGCTGGTGCTTTCCGTGCTGGTCGGCGAGG
ACAGCAAACGCGCGCTGGCCGACCTGCTCGGGACCGGGCGCACGAGCGGCGCATGGCTGTCCGACGGCGC
AGCAACGCTGCCCCTGCCCGCGGTGTCGCAGCTGAACTCCCGGCTGGTCAGGTACTTCGTGAAGCGGTAT
ACGCTCAAGCGCGGCGCCATGGCCTTCGGCAAGCTGCTGCCGGTGGGCATCGGCGCGCTCATCGGCGGAG
TCGGCAACCGCATGATGGGTAAGAAGATCGTCGCCAACGCCGCCAAGGCGTTCGGCGCACCCCCGCCGCG
GTGGCCGGCAACGTTGCATGTGCTGCCGTCCGCTCAGACCAAGCTTGGTGCGGCCGCGGGCAACACGCCT
GGCATCAATCTGATCAAGGAGGACATGCGTGTCAAGGTGCATATGGAGGGCAACGTGAACGGTCACGCCT
TCGTGATCGAGGGGGAGGGTAAGGGTAAGCCTTACGAAGGGACCCAGACCGCCAACCTCACCGTCAAGGA
GGGCGCCCCTCTCCCATTCTCGTACGATATCCTCACTACCGCGGTGCATTACGGGAACCGCGTGTTCACC
AAGTACCCCGAGGATATCCCTGACTACTTCAAGCAGAGCTTCCCGGAGGGATACTCCTGGGAGCGGACGA
TGACCTTCGAAGACAAGGGTATCTGTACGATCCGCAGCGACATCTCGCTGGAAGGGGACTGTTTCTTCCA
GAACGTCCGTTTCAAGGGGACCAACTTTCCGCCGAACGGCCCGGTCATGCAGAAGAAGACCCTCAAGTGG
GAGCCGAGCACGGAGAAGCTGCACGTTCGGGACGGCCTCCTGGTCGGCAACATCAACATGGCGCTGCTGC
TGGAAGGCGGCGGCCACTACCTATGCGACTTCAAGACCACGTACAAAGCGAAGAAGGTCGTCCAGCTGCC
CGACGCGCACTTCGTGGACCACCGCATCGAAATCCTGGGGAACGATTCGGACTACAACAAGGTCAAGTTG
TACGAGCACGCTGTGGCACGCTATAGCCCGCTCCCGTCGCAGGTCTGGTTCGAAGGCGGCGGCGGGGAGA
ACCTGTATTTCCAGGACTACAAGGACGACGACGACAAGTGATTTAAATAACCCCTTGGGGCCTCTAAACG
GGTCTTGAGGGGTTTTTTGTTAACTAGCGTACGATCGAATTCCTGCAGCTCACGGTAACTGATGCCGTAT
TTGCAGTACCAGCGTACGGCCCACAGAATGATGTCACGCTGAAAATGCCGGCCTTTGAATGGGTTCATGT
GCAGCTCCATCAGCAAAAGGGGATGATAAGTTTATCACCACCGACTATTTGCAACAGTGCCGTTGATCGT
GCTATGATCGACTGATGTCATCAGCGGTGGAGTGCAATGTCGTGCAATACGAATGGCGAAAAGCCGAGCT
CATCGGTCAGCTTCTCAACCTTGGGGTTACCCCCGGCGGTGTGCTGCTGGTCCACAGCTCCTTCCGTAGC
GTCCGGCCCCTCGAAGATGGGCCACTTGGACTGATCGAGGCCCTGCGTGCTACGCTGGGTCCGGGAGGGA
CGCTCGTCATGCCCTCGTGGTCAGGTCTGGACGACGAGCCGTTCGATCCTGCCACGTCGCCCGTTACACC
GGACCTTGGAGTTGTCTCTGACACATTCTGGCGCCTGCCAAATGTAAAGCGCAGCGCCCATCCATTTGCC
TTTGCGGCAGCGGGGCCACAGGCAGAGCAGATCATCTCTGATCCATTGCCCCTGCCACCTTACTCGCCTG
CAAGCCCGGTCGCCCGTGTCCATGAACTCGATGGGCAGGTACTTCTCCTCGGCGTGGGACACGATGCCAA
CACGACGCTGCATCTTGCCGAGTTGATGGCAAAGGTTCCCTATGGGGTGCCGAGACACTGCACCATTCTT
CAGGATGGCAAGTTGGTACGCGTCGATTATCTCGAGAATGACCACTGCTGTGAGCGCTTTGCCTTGGCGG
ACAGGTGGCTCAAGGAGAAGAGCCTTCAGAAGGAAGGTCCAGTCGGTCATGCCTTTGCTCGGTTGATCCG
CTCCCGCGACATTGTGGCGACAGCCCTGGGTCAACTGGGCCGAGATCCGTTGATCTTCCTGCATCCGCCA
GAGGCGGGATGCGAAGAATGCGATGCCGCTCGCCAGTCGATTGGCTGAGCTCATGAGCGGAGAACGAGAT
GACGTTGGAGGGGCAAGGTCGCGCTGATTGCTGGGGCAACACGGGGGATCCACTAGTTCCATGAGCGTCA
GACCCCGTAGAAAAGATCAAAGGATCTTCTTGAGATCCTTTTTTTCTGCGCGTAATCTGCTGCTTGCAAA
CAAAAAAACCACCGCTACCAGCGGTGGTTTGTTTGCCGGATCAAGAGCTACCAACTCTTTTTCCGAAGGT
AACTGGCTTCAGCAGAGCGCAGATACCAAATACTGTCCTTCTAGTGTAGCCGTAGTTAGGCCACCACTTC
AAGAACTCTGTAGCACCGCCTACATACCTCGCTCTGCTAATCCTGTTACCAGTGGCTGCTGCCAGTGGCG
ATAAGTCGTGTCTTACCGGGTTGGACTCAAGACGATAGTTACCGGATAAGGCGCAGCGGTCGGGCTGAAC
GGGGGGTTCGTGCACACAGCCCAGCTTGGAGCGAACGACCTACACCGAACTGAGATACCTACAGCGTGAG
CTATGAGAAAGCGCCACGCTTCCCGAGGGGAGAAAGGCGGACAGGTATCCGGTAAGCGGCAGGGTCGGAA
CAGGAGAGCGCACGAGGGAGCTTCCAGGGGGAAACGCCTGGTATCTTTATAGTCCTGTCGGGTTTCGCCA
CCTCTGACTTGAGCGTCGATTTTTGTGATGCTCGTCAGGGGGGCGGAGCCTATGGAAAAACGCCAGCAAC
GCGGCCTTTTTACGGTTCCTGGCCTTTTGCTGGCCTTTTGCTCACATGTTCTTTCCTGCGTTATCCCCTG
ATTCTGTGGATAACCGTATTACCGCCTTTGAGTGAGCTGATACCGCTCGCCGCAGCCGAACGACCGAGCG
CAACGCGTGCGGCCGCGGTACCCGGGGATCCTCTAGAGTCGACCACCAAGGGCACCATCTCTGCTTGGGC
CACCCCGTTGGCCGCAGCCAGCTCGCTGAGAGCCGTGAACGACAGGGCGAACGCCAGCCCGCCGACGGCG
AGGGTTCCGACCGCTGCAACTCCCGGTGCAACCTTGTCCCGGTCTATTCTCTTCACTGCACCAGCTCCAA
TCTGGTGTGAATGCCCCTCGTCTGTTCGCGCAGGCGGGGGGCTCTATTCGTTTGTCAGCATCGAAAGTAG
CCAGATCAGGGATGCGTTGCAACCGCGTATGCCCAGGTCAGAAGAGTCGCACAAGAGTTGCAGACCCCTG
GAAAGAAAAATGGCCAGAGGGCGAAAACACCCTCTGACCAGCGGAGCGGGCGACGGGAATCGAACCCGCG
TAGCTAGTTTGGAAGAATGGGTGTCTGCCGACCACATATGGGCCGGTCAAGATAGGTTTTTACCCCCTCT
CGGCTGCATCCTCTAAGTGGAAAGAAATTGCAGGTCGTAGAAGCGCGTTGAAGCCTGAGAGTTGCACAGG
AGTTGCAACCCGGTAGCCTTGTTCACGACGAGAGGAGACCTAGTTGGCACGTCGCGGATGGGGATCGCTG
AAGACTCAGCGCAGCGGGAGGATCCAAGCCTCATACGTCAACCCGCAGGACGGTGTGAGGTACTACGCGC
TGCAGACCTACGACAACAAGATGGACGCCGAAGCCTGGCTCGCGGGCGAGAAGCGGCTCATCGAGATGGA
GACCTGGACCCCTCCACAGGACCGGGCGAAGAAGGCAGCCGCCAGCGCCATCACGCTGGAGGAGTACACC
CGGAAGTGGCTCGTGGAGCGCGACCTCGCAGACGGCACCAGGGATCTGTACAGCGGGCACGCGGAGCGCC
GCATCTACCCGGTGCTAGGTGAAGTGGCGGTCACAGAGATGACGCCAGCTCTGGTGCGTGCGTGGTGGGC
CGGGATGGGTAGGAAGCACCCGACTGCCCGCCGGCATGCCTACAACGTCCTCCGGGCGGTGATGAACACA
GCGGTCGAGGACAAGCTGATCGCAGAGAACCCGTGCCGGATCGAGCAGAAGGCAGCCGATGAGCGCGACG
TAGAGGCGCTGACGCCTGAGGAGCTGGACATCGTCGCCGCTGAGATCTTCGAGCACTACCGGATCGCGGC
ATACATCCTGGCGTGGACGAGCCTCCGGTTCGGAGAGCTGATCGAGCTTCGCCGCAAGGACATCGTGGAC
GACGGCATGACGATGAAGCTCCGGGTGCGCCGTGGCGCTTCCCGCGTGGGGAACAAGATCGTCGTTGGCA
ACGCCAAGACCGTCCGGTCGAAGCGTCCTGTGACGGTTCCGCCTCACGTCGCGGAGATGATCCGAGCGCA
CATGAAGGACCGTACGAAGATGAACAAGGGCCCCGAGGCATTCCTGGTGACCACGACGCAGGGCAACCGG
CTGTCGAAGTCCGCGTTCACCAAGTCGCTGAAGCGTGGCTACGCCAAGATCGGTCGGCCGGAACTCCGCA
TCCACGACCTCCGCGCTGTCGGCGCTACGTTCGCCGCTCAGGCAGGTGCGACGACCAAGGAGCTGATGGC
CCGTCTCGGTCACACGACTCCTAGGATGGCGATGAAGTACCAGATGGCGTCTGAGGCCCGCGACGAGGCT
ATCGCTGAGGCGATGTCCAAGCTGGCCAAGACCTCCTGAAACGCAAAAAGCCCCCCTCCCAAGGACACTG
AGTCCTAAAGAGGGGGGTTTCTTGTCAGTACGCGAAGAACCACGCCTGGCCGCGAGCGCCAGCACCGCCG
CTCTGTGCGGAGACCTGGGCACCAGCCCCGCCGCCGCCAGGAGCATTGCCGTTCCCGCCAGAAATCTAGA
CGGTGACCACAACGCGCCCGCTTTGATCGGGGACGTCGA
