>Addgene plasmid #167366 | pMSR:MSMEG_5048:Dendra | depositor partial sequence | sequence record 325194 | partial
ATGGTGTTCGGTCGGTCGAAGAGCAAAAACCTGCCTGCGACTGTCGAGGGCGCGAACGGCCTCTCCGACG
ATCCCGGCACTGCCGCCAAGGTGCTCTCGCACATCATCGAGAGCAGCACACGCGTGCAGGCCCCCGCGGT
GCGGGCCTACGTGGAACGGCTGCGCAGCCAGCAGCCGGACGCCACACCCGCCCAGATCGTCAGCAGGCTG
GAGAAGCACTACCTGGCCGCGGTGATGGCCAGCGGCGCGGCGGTCGGATCGGCCGCGGCGTTCCCGGGGA
TCGGCACGCTGGCGGCCCTGTCGGCCGTCGCGGGCGAGACCGTGGTGTTCCTCGAGGCCACCTCGGTGTT
CGTGCTCGCGGTCGCCGAGGTGCACGGTATCCCCGCCGACCACCGCGAACGGCGCCGTGCGCTGGTGCTT
TCCGTGCTGGTCGGCGAGGACAGCAAACGCGCGCTGGCCGACCTGCTCGGGACCGGGCGCACGAGCGGCG
CATGGCTGTCCGACGGCGCAGCAACGCTGCCCCTGCCCGCGGTGTCGCAGCTGAACTCCCGGCTGGTCAG
GTACTTCGTGAAGCGGTATACGCTCAAGCGCGGCGCCATGGCCTTCGGCAAGCTGCTGCCGGTGGGCATC
GGCGCGCTCATCGGCGGAGTCGGCAACCGCATGATGGGTAAGAAGATCGTCGCCAACGCCGCCAAGGCGT
TCGGCGCACCCCCGCCGCGGTGGCCGGCAACGTTGCATGTGCTGCCGTCCGCTCAGACC
